>Addgene plasmid #160865 | pLNL1134 | addgene full sequence | sequence record 323259 | Addgene NGS Result
CATGTACAGATCATACCGATGACTGCCTGGCGACTCACAACTAAGCAAGACAGCCGGAACCAGCGCCGGC
GAACACCACTGCATATATGGCATATCACAACAGTCCACGTCTCAAGCAGTTACAGAGATGTTACGAACCA
CTAGTGCACTGCAGTACAGCGGCCGCGTGTTACAACCAATTAACCAATTCTGATTAGAAAAACTCATCGA
GCATCAAATGAAACTGCAATTTATTCATATCAGGATTATCAATACCATATTTTTGAAAAAGCCGTTTCTG
TAATGAAGGAGAAAACTCACCGAGGCAGTTCCATAGGATGGCAAGATCCTGGTATCGGTCTGCGATTCCG
ACTCGTCCAACATCAATACAACCTATTAATTTCCCCTCGTCAAAAATAAGGTTATCAAGTGAGAAATCAC
CATGAGTGACGACTGAATCCGGTGAGAATGGCAAAAGCTTATGCATTTCTTTCCAGACTTGTTCAACAGG
CCAGCCATTACGCTCGTCATCAAAATCACTCGCATCAACCAAACCGTTATTCATTCGTGATTGCGCCTGA
GCGAGGCGAAATACGCGATCGCTGTTAAAAGGACAATTACAAACAGGAATCGAATGCAACCGGCGCAGGA
ACACTGCCAGCGCATCAACAATATTTTCACCTGAATCAGGATATTCTTCTAATACCTGGAATGCTGTTTT
CCCGGGGATCGCAGTGGTGAGTAACCATGCATCATCAGGAGTACGGATAAAATGCTTGATGGTCGGAAGA
GGCATAAATTCCGTCAGCCAGTTTAGTCTGACCATCTCATCTGTAACATCATTGGCAACGCTACCTTTGC
CATGTTTCAGAAACAACTCTGGCGCATCGGGCTTCCCATACAATCGATAGATTGTCGCACCTGATTGCCC
GACATTATCGCGAGCCCATTTATACCCATATAAATCAGCATCCATGTTGGAATTTAATCGCGGCCTGGAG
CAAGACGTTTCCCGTTGAATATGGCTCATAACACCCCTTGTATTACTGTTTATGTAAGCAGACAGTTTTA
TTGTTCATGATGATATATTTTTATCTTGTGCAATGTAACATCAGAGATTTTGAGACACAACGTGGCTTTG
TTGAATAAATCGAACTTTTGCTGAGTTGAAGGATCAGTAGCGGAGTGTATACTGGCTTACTATGTTGGCA
CTGATGAGGGTGTCAGTGAAGTGCTTCATGTGGCAGGAGAAAAAAGGCTGCACCGGTGCGTCAGCAGAAT
ATGTGATACAGGATATATTCCGCTTCCTCGCTCACTGACTCGCTACGCTCGGTCGTTCGACTGCGGCGAG
CGGAAATGGCTTACGAACGGGGCGGAGATTTCCTGGAAGATGCCAGGAAGATACTTAACAGGGAAGTGAG
AGGGCCGCGGCAAAGCCGTTTTTCCATAGGCTCCGCCCCCCTGACAAGCATCACGAAATCTGACGCTCAA
ATCAGTGGTGGCGAAACCCGACAGGACTATAAAGATACCAGGCGTTTCCCCCTGGCGGCTCCCTCGTGCG
CTCTCCTGTTCCTGCCTTTCGGTTTACCGGTGTCATTCCGCTGTTATGGCCGCGTTTGTCTCATTCCACG
CCTGACACTCAGTTCCGGGTAGGCAGTTCGCTCCAAGCTGGACTGTATGCACGAACCCCCCGTTCAGTCC
GACCGCTGCGCCTTATCCGGTAACTATCGTCTTGAGTCCAACCCGGAAAGACATGCAAAAGCACCACTGG
CAGCAGCCACTGGTAATTGATTTAGAGGAGTTAGTCTTGAAGTCATGCGCCGGTTAAGGCTAAACTGAAA
GGACAAGTTTTGGTGACTGCGCTCCTCCAAGCCAGTTACCTCGGTTCAAAGAGTTGGTAGCTCAGAGAAC
CTTCGAAAAACCGCCCTGCAAGGCGGTTTTTTCGTTTTCAGAGCAAGAGATTACGCGCAGACCAAAACGA
TCTCAAGAAGATCATCTTATTAATCAGATAAAATATTTGCGGCCGCCCCTGAATTCGCATCTAGACTGAT
GAGACGTGGTAGAGCCACAAACAGCCGGTACAAGCAACGATCTCCAGGACCATCTGAATCATGCGCGGAT
GACACGAACTCACGACGGCGATCACAGACATTAACCCACAGTACAGACACTGCGACAACGTGGCAATTCG
TCGCAATACAACGGATTTACTTTACGGCTAGCTCAGTCCTAGGTACAATGCTAGCGCTAGCTTCACACAG
GAAACCAGATCTATGTCAGAAGTTTCCAAATGGCCAGCAATCAACCCATTCCATTGGGGATACAATGGTA
CAGTTTCGCATATTGTCGGTGAAAATGGTTCCATTAAACTCCATTTAAAAGACAACAAGGAGCAAGTTGA
TTTTGACGAGTTCGCTAACAAATATGTCCCAACGTTGAAGAATGGTGCCCAATTCAAATTGAGTCCTTAC
TTGTTCACAGGTATTTTGCAAACTTTGTACTTAGGTGCTGCTGATTTCTCTAAGAAATTTCCTGTATTCT
ACGGCAGGGAAATTGTCAAATTCTCGGATGGTGGAGTTTGCACCGCTGACTGGCTCATAGATTCATGGAA
AAAGGATTATGAATTCGATCAAAGTACTACGAGCTTTGATAAAAAAAAATTTGATAAAGACGAGAAGGCG
ACACATCCAGAAGGATGGCCTCGTTTACAACCACGTACAAGGTACCTGAAAGATAATGAGTTGGAAGAAC
TACGGGAGGTTGATCTACCCCTAGTAGTTATTCTACATGGTCTTGCTGGTGGTAGTCATGAGCCGATTAT
AAGATCTCTTGCTGAAAACCTGTCTCGCAGTGGGAGATTTCAAGTGGTCGTCCTAAATACCAGAGGTTGT
GCACGTTCCAAAATTACCACCAGAAATTTATTTACAGCTTATCACACAATGGATATTCGCGAGTTTTTGC
AAAGAGAAAAGCAAAGACATCCAGATAGAAAACTATACGCTGTGGGATGCTCTTTTGGTGCTACGATGCT
GGCAAACTATCTGGGAGAAGAGGGCGATAAATCACCTTTATCCGCAGCTGCTACTTTGTGCAATCCTTGG
GATCTTCTCCTTTCAGCAATTAGGATGAGCCAGGATTGGTGGTCAAGAACTTTATTTTCCAAAAATATTG
CGCAATTCTTAACAAGAACCGTTCAGGTTAATATGGGTGAATTAGGAGTTCCAAATGGCTCTCTCCCCGA
TCATCCTCCCACAGTCAAGAATCCATCTTTCTATATGTTCACGCCTGAAAATCTAATAAAGGCAAAGAGC
TTTAAATCGACCCGGGAATTTGATGAAGTGTACACTGCGCCTGCTTTAGGCTTCCCAAATGCTATGGAGT
ATTATAAAGCGGCCAGCTCAATAAACAGAGTTGATACAATTCGGGTTCCTACCCTTGTTATCAATTCCAG
GGATGATCCTGTTGTCGGCCCAGATCAACCATACTCAATCGTGGAAAAGAATCCTCGTATTTTGTATTGT
AGAACCGATTTAGGTGGTCATTTAGCTTACCTAGATAAAGACAACAACTCGTGGGCTACCAAGGCAATTG
CAGAATTTTTCACTAAGTTTGATGAATTAGTCGTAGGATCCGTGTCCAAAGGAGAGGAGTTAATCAAGGA
AAACATGAGAATGAAAGTTGTCATGGAGGGCTCCGTTAATGGTCACCAATTCAAGTGTACAGGGGAAGGT
GAAGGTAATCCTTACATGGGTACACAAACTATGAGAATTAAAGTAATTGAAGGCGGACCACTACCATTTG
CATTTGACATTCTGGCAACGTCATTCATGTACGGATCACGAACTTTCATCAAGTACCCTAAAGGTATACC
AGACTTTTTCAAGCAATCTTTTCCAGAGGGTTTTACATGGGAAAGGGTTACAAGATACGAAGATGGGGGT
GTCGTCACAGTTATGCAAGATACTTCATTAGAAGATGGCTGCCTTGTCTATCATGTGCAAGTAAGAGGGG
TGAATTTTCCTTCTAACGGACCTGTGATGCAGAAAAAGACCAAAGGTTGGGAACCAAATACTGAAATGAT
GTACCCAGCTGATGGAGGTTTGAGAGGCTACACACACATGGCGCTTAAAGTTGATGGTGGAGGTCATTTG
TCTTGTAGTTTTGTTACCACTTATCGTTCTAAAAAGACTGTTGGCAATATCAAAATGCCAGGAATACATG
CTGTAGACCACAGACTAGAAAGACTCGAAGAGAGCGATAACGAAATGTTCGTTGTACAGAGAGAGCATGC
CGTAGCCAAATTTGCTGGCTTAGGCGGTGGTATGGATGAATTGTATAAGTAACTCGAGTGGCCTCGGTAC
CAAATTCCAGAAAAGACACCCGAAAGGGTGTTTTTTCGTTTTGGTCCGCTGGAAATCTGCTCGTCAGTGG
TGCTCACACTGACGAAT
Features (pLannotate 1.2.2; 7 found; start..end, strand, type, name):
    194..1009    -  CDS            KanR: aminoglycoside phosphotransferase; aph(3')-Ia; confers resistance to kanamycin in bacteria or G418 (Geneticin®) in eukaryotes
   1158..1179    +  misc_feature   bom (fragment): basis of mobility region from pBR322
   1278..1333    -  rep_origin     RSF ori (fragment): Plasmids containing the RSF 1030 origin of replication can be propagated in E. coli cells that contain additional plasmids with compatible origins.
   1421..1966    -  rep_origin     p15A ori: Plasmids containing the medium-copy-number p15A origin of replication can be propagated in E. coli cells that contain a second plasmid with the ColE1 origin.
   2197..2225    +  promoter       J23119 promoter (fragment): bacterial promoter (Registry of Standard Biological Parts BBa J23119)
   2253..3605    +  CDS            EHT1: MCFS2_YEAST - Experimental evidence at protein level: Swiss-Prot protein existence level 1. Displays enzymatic activity both for medium-chain fatty acid (MCFA) ethyl ester synthesis and hydrolysis (esterase activity). MCFA are toxic for yeast and this enzyme could thus be involved in their detoxification by esterification. From Saccharomyces cerevisiae (strain ATCC 204508 / S288c) (Baker's yeast).
   3612..4319    +  CDS            mRuby2: mRuby2 is a basic (constitutively fluorescent) red fluorescent protein published in 2012, derived from Entacmaea quadricolor. It has moderate acid sensitivity.
