[The description below was written by a language model from this plasmid's Addgene catalogue record and pLannotate feature annotations shown in this document.]
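Description:
pLNL1134 is a 4,427 bp bacterial expression plasmid for E. coli, built in a synthetic-biology format on a p15A backbone. It replicates from the p15A origin, which the catalogue entry lists as low copy and which is compatible with ColE1-type plasmids, so it can be co-maintained with other constructs in the same cell. Selection is by kanamycin through the aph(3')-Ia aminoglycoside phosphotransferase gene (KanR), which lies on the opposite strand from the expression cassette. The automated annotation also flags short fragments resembling the pBR322 bom region and the RSF1030 origin near the p15A origin. These are partial matches rather than recorded functional elements.

The payload is a single constitutive expression unit. The record names the promoter as PJ23110, a member of the Anderson family of synthetic constitutive E. coli promoters. The feature table labels this region as a fragment of J23119, the family's consensus member, which probably reflects the close sequence similarity among these promoters. The promoter and a ribosome binding site drive the Saccharomyces cerevisiae EHT1 gene, which encodes a medium-chain fatty acid ethyl ester synthase that also has esterase activity. EHT1 is fused at its C terminus to the red fluorescent protein mRuby2, so enzyme expression can be followed by fluorescence. According to the purpose line, the cassette ends with the synthetic terminator L3S2P24, which is not annotated in the feature table. The insert was assembled using BsaI sites that were destroyed during cloning, consistent with Golden Gate assembly.

The associated publication explores acetylation as a base-labile protecting group for an indigo precursor in E. coli. This suggests the plasmid was used to express EHT1 as a candidate enzyme in that work, although the record does not state its exact role.
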