Addgene plasmid #160865: pLNL1134
Purpose: PJ23110-RBS-ScEHT1-mRuby2-tL3S2P24_KanR_p15A
Depositing lab: John Dueber. Depositing organization: University of California, Berkeley. Publication: Exploration of Acetylation as a Base-Labile Protecting Group in Escherichia coli for an Indigo Precursor. Latimer LN, Russ ZN, Lucas J, Dueber JE. ACS Synth Biol. 2020 Sep 18. doi: 10.1021/acssynbio.0c00297. PubMed 32886882.
Backbone
  Vector backbone: p15A
  Total vector size (bp): 4427
  Vector type: Bacterial Expression, Synthetic Biology
Growth in bacteria
  Bacterial resistance: Kanamycin, 50 μg/mL
  Growth temperature: 37°C
  Growth strain: DH5alpha
  Copy number: Low Copy
Gene/Insert
  Gene/Insert name: Medium-chain fatty acid ethyl ester synthase (alt name: EHT1)
  Species: S. cerevisiae (budding yeast)
  Insert size (bp): 2197
  Promoter: PJ23110
  Tag / fusion protein: mRuby2 (C terminal on insert)
  Cloning method: Restriction Enzyme; 5′ cloning site BsaI (destroyed during cloning); 3′ cloning site BsaI (destroyed during cloning)
  Sequencing primers: 5′ accatctgaatcatgcgcgg; 3′ ctggttccggctgtcttgc
Terms and licenses: Academic/Nonprofit Terms; Industry Terms: Not Available to Industry
How to cite: pLNL1134 was a gift from John Dueber (Addgene plasmid # 160865 ; http://n2t.net/addgene:160865 ; RRID:Addgene_160865)
